>Addgene plasmid #138106 | pYPQ142-ZmUbi | addgene full sequence | sequence record 271970 | Addgene NGS Result
CCCAAGTGGTGGCTATCGAGACCGGCGCCGCTACAGGGCGCGTCCCATTCGCCATTCAGGCTGCGCAACT
GTTGGGAAGGGCGATCGGTGCGGGCCTCTTCGCTATTACGCCAGCTGGCGAAAGGGGGATGTGCTGCAAG
GCGATTAAGTTGGGTAACGCCAGGGTTTTCCCAGTCACGACGTTGTAAAACGACGGCCAGTGAGCGCGCG
TAATACGACTCACTATAGGGCGAATTGGGTACCGGGCCCCCCCTCGAGGTCCTCCAGCTTTTGTTCCCTT
TAGTGAGGGTTAATTGCGCGCTTGGCGTAATCATGGTCATAGCTGTTTCCTGTGTGAAATTGTTATCCGC
TCACAATTCCACACAACATACGAGCCGGAAGCATAAAGTGTAAAGCCTGGGGTGCCTAATGAGTGAGCTA
ACTCACATTAATTGCGTTGCGCTCACTGCCCGCTTTCCACCGGTGGTCTCTGGACACTAGTAAGGGCGAA
TTCGACCCAGCTTTCTTGTACAAAGTTGGCATTATAAAAAATAATTGCTCATCAATTTGTTGCAACGAAC
AGGTCACTATCAGTCAAAATAAAATCATTATTTGCCATCCAGCTGATATCCCCTATAGTGAGTCGTATTA
CATGGTCATAGCWGTTTCCTGGCAGCTCTGGCCCGTGTCTCAAAATCTCTGATGTTACATTGCACAAGAT
AAAAATATATCATCATGCCTCCTCTGGACCAGCCAGGACAGAAATGCCTCGACTTCGCTGCTACCCAAGG
TTGCCGGGTGACGCACACCGTGGAAACGGATGAAGGCACGAACCCAGTGGACATAAGCCTGTTCGGTTCG
TAAGCTGTAATGCAAGTAGCGTATGCGCTCACGCAACTGGTCCAGAACCTTGACCGAACGCAGCGGTGGT
AACGGCGCAGTGGCGGTTTTCATGGCTTGTTATGACTGTTTTTTTGGGGTACAGTCTATGCCTCGGGCAT
CCAAGCAGCAAGCGCGTTACGCCGTGGGTCGATGTTTGATGTTATGGAGCAGCAACGATGTTACGCAGCA
GGGCAGTCGCCCTAAAACAAAGTTAAACATTATGAGGGAAGCGGTGATCGCCGAAGTATCGACTCAACTA
TCAGAGGTAGTTGGCGTCATCGAGCGCCATCTCGAACCGACGTTGCTGGCCGTACATTTGTACGGCTCCG
CAGTGGATGGCGGCCTGAAGCCACACAGTGATATTGATTTGCTGGTTACGGTGACCGTAAGGCTTGATGA
AACAACGCGGCGAGCTTTGATCAACGACCTTTTGGAAACTTCGGCTTCCCCTGGAGAGAGCGAGATTCTC
CGCGCTGTAGAAGTCACCATTGTTGTGCACGACGACATCATTCCGTGGCGTTATCCAGCTAAGCGCGAAC
TGCAATTTGGAGAATGGCAGCGCAATGACATTCTTGCAGGTATCTTCGAGCCAGCCACGATCGACATTGA
TCTGGCTATCTTGCTGACAAAAGCAAGAGAACATAGCGTTGCCTTGGTAGGTCCAGCGGCGGAGGAACTC
TTTGATCCGGTTCCTGAACAGGATCTATTTGAGGCGCTAAATGAAACCTTAACGCTATGGAACTCGCCGC
CCGACTGGGCTGGCGATGAGCGAAATGTAGTGCTTACGTTGTCCCGCATTTGGTACAGCGCAGTAACCGG
CAAAATCGCGCCGAAGGATGTCGCTGCCGACTGGGCAATGGAGCGCCTGCCGGCCCAGTATCAGCCCGTC
ATACTTGAAGCTAGACAGGCTTATCTTGGACAAGAAGAAGATCGCTTGGCCTCGCGCGCAGATCAGTTGG
AAGAATTTGTCCACTACGTGAAAGGCGAGATCACCAAGGTAGTCGGCAAATAACCCTCGAGCCACCCATG
ACCAAAATCCCTTAACGTGAGTTACGCGTCGTTCCACTGAGCGTCAGACCCCGTAGAAAAGATCAAAGGA
TCTTCTTGAGATCCTTTTTTTCTGCGCGTAATCTGCTGCTTGCAAACAAAAAAACCACCGCTACCAGCGG
TGGTTTGTTTGCCGGATCAAGAGCTACCAACTCTTTTTCCGAAGGTAACTGGCTTCAGCAGAGCGCAGAT
ACCAAATACTGTTCTTCTAGTGTAGCCGTAGTTAGGCCACCACTTCAAGAACTCTGTAGCACCGCCTACA
TACCTCGCTCTGCTAATCCTGTTACCAGTGGCTGCTGCCAGTGGCGATAAGTCGTGTCTTACCGGGTTGG
ACTCAAGACGATAGTTACCGGATAAGGCGCAGCGGTCGGGCTGAACGGGGGGTTCGTGCACACAGCCCAG
CTTGGAGCGAACGACCTACACCGAACTGAGATACCTACAGCGTGAGCTATGAGAAAGCGCCACGCTTCCC
GAAGGGAGAAAGGCGGACAGGTATCCGGTAAGCGGCAGGGTCGGAACAGGAGAGCGCACGAGGGAGCTTC
CAGGGGGAAACGCCTGGTATCTTTATAGTCCTGTCGGGTTTCGCCACCTCTGACTTGAGCGTCGATTTTT
GTGATGCTCGTCAGGGGGGCGGAGCCTATGGAAAAACGCCAGCAACGCGGCCTTTTTACGGTTCCTGGCC
TTTTGCTGGCCTTTTGCTCACATGTTCTTTCCTGCGTTATCCCCTGATTCTGTGGATAACCGTATTACCG
CCTTTGAGTGAGCTGATACCGCTCGCCGCAGCCGAACGACCGAGCGCAGCGAGTCAGTGAGCGAGGAAGC
GGAAGAGCGCCCAATACGCAAACCGCCTCTCCCCGCGCGTTGGCCGATTCATTAATGCAGCTGGCACGAC
AGGTTTCCCGACTGGAAAGCGGGCAGTGAGCGCAACGCAATTAATACGCGTACCGCGAGCCAGGAAGAGT
TTGTAGAAACGCAAAAAGGCCATCCGTCAGGATGGCCTTCTGCTTAGTTTGATGCCTGGCAGTTTATGGC
GGGCGTCCTGCCCGCCACCCTCCGGGCCGTTGCTTCACAACGTTCAAATCCGCTCCCGGCGGATTTGTCC
TACTCAGGAGAGCGTTCACCGACAAACAACAGATAAAACGAAAGGCCCAGTCTTCCGACTGAGCCTTTCG
TTTTATTTGATGCCTGGCAGTTCCCTACTCTCGCGTTAACGCTTGCATGGATGTTTTCCCAGTCACGACG
TTGTAAAACGACGGCCAGTCTTAAGCTCGGGCCCAATAATGATTTTATTTTGACTGATAGTGACCTGTTC
GTTGCAACAAATTGATGAGCAATGCTTTTTTATAATGCCAACTTTGTATACAAAAGTTGCCCCATGGCGT
TCCCTCTAGATAACGCACTGCAGTGCAGCGTGACCCGGTCGTGCCCCTCTCTAGAGATAATGAGCATTGC
ATGTCTAAGTTATAAAAAATTACCACATATTTTTTTTGTCACACTTGTTTGAAGTGCAGTTTATCTATCT
TTATACATATATTTAAACTTTACTCTACGAATAATATAATCTATAGTACTACAATAATATCAGTGTTTTA
GAGAATCATATAAATGAACAGTTAGACATGGTCTAAAGGACAATTGAGTATTTTGACAACAGGACTCTAC
AGTTTTATCTTTTTAGTGTGCATGTGTTCTCCTTTTTTTTTGCAAATAGCTTCACCTATATAATACTTCA
TCCATTTTATTAGTACATCCATTTAGGGTTTAGGGTTAATGGTTTTTATAGACTAATTTTTTTAGTACAT
CTATTTTATTCTATTTTAGCCTCTAAATTAAGAAAACTAAAACTCTATTTTAGTTTTTTTATTTAATAAT
TTAGATATAAAATAGAATAAAATAAAGTGACTAAAAATTAAACAAATACCCTTTAAGAAATTAAAAAAAC
TAAGGAAACATTTTTCTTGTTTCGAGTAGATAATGCCAGCCTGTTAAACGCCGTCGACGAGTCTAACGGA
CACCAACCAGCGAACCAGCAGCGTCGCGTCGGGCCAAGCGAAGCAGACGGCACGGCATCTCTGTCGCTGC
CTCTGGACCCCTCTCGAGAGTTCCGCTCCACCGTTGGACTTGCTCCGCTGTCGGCATCCAGAAATTGCGT
GGCGGAGCGGCAGACGTGAGCCGGCACGGCAGGCGGCCTCCTCCTCCTCTCACGGCACCGGCAGCTACGG
GGGATTCCTTTCCCACCGCTCCTTCGCTTTCCCTTCCTCGCCCGCCGTAATAAATAGACACCCCCTCCAC
ACCCTCTTTCCCCAACCTCGTGTTGTTCGGAGCGCACACACACACAACCAGATCTCCCCCAAATCCACCC
GTCGGCACCTCCGCTTCAAGGTACGCCGCTCGTCCTCCCCCCCCCCCCCCTCTCTACCTTCTCTAGATCG
GCGTTCCGGTCCATGGTTAGGGCCCGGTAGTTCTACTTCTGTTCATGTTTGTGTTAGATCCGTGTTTGTG
TTAGATCCGTGCTGCTAGCGTTCGTACACGGATGCGACCTGTACGTCAGACACGTTCTGATTGCTAACTT
GCCAGTGTTTCTCTTTGGGGAATCCTGGGATGGCTCTAGCCGTTCCGCAGACGGGATCGATTTCATGATT
TTTTTTGTTTCGTTGCATAGGGTTTGGTTTGCCCTTTTCCTTTATTTCAATATATGCCGTGCACTTGTTT
GTCGGGTCATCTTTTCATGCTTTTTTTTGTCTTGGTTGTGATGATGTGGTCTGGTTGGGCGGTCGTTCTA
GATCGGAGTAGAATTAATTCTGTTTCAAACTACCTGGTGGATTTATTAATTTTGGATCTGTATGTGTGTG
CCATACATATTCATAGTTACGAATTGAAGATGATGGATGGAAATATCGATCTAGGATAGGTATACATGTT
GATGCGGGTTTTACTGATGCATATACAGAGATGCTTTTTGTTCGCTTGGTTGTGATGATGTGGTGTGGTT
GGGCGGTCGTTCATTCGTTCTAGATCGGAGTAGAATACTGTTTCAAACTACCTGGTGTATTTATTAATTT
TGGAACTGTATGTGTGTGTCATACATCTTCATAGTTACGAGTTTAAGATGGATGGAAATATCGATCTAGG
ATAGGTATACATGTTGATGTGGGTTTTACTGATGCATATACATGATGGCATATGCAGCATCTATTCATAT
GCTCTAACCTTGAGTACCTATCTATTATAATAAACAAGTATGTTTTATAATTATTTTGATCTTGATATAC
TTGGATGATGGCATATGCAGCAGCTATATGTGGATTTTTTTAGCCCTGCCTTCATACGCTATTTATTTGC
TTGGTACTGTTTCTTTTGTCGATGCTCACCCTGTTGTTTGGTGTTACTTCTGCAGGGATC
Features (pLannotate 1.2.2; 21 found; start..end, strand, type, name):
     25..43      -  rep_origin     f1 ori (fragment): f1 bacteriophage origin of replication; arrow indicates direction of (+) strand synthesis
     48..203     -  CDS            lacZα (fragment): LacZα fragment of β-galactosidase; lacZ fragment
    211..229     +  promoter       T7 promoter: promoter for bacteriophage T7 RNA polymerase
    238..261     -  misc_feature   MCS (fragment): pBluescript multiple cloning site
    277..295     -  promoter       T3 promoter: promoter for bacteriophage T3 RNA polymerase
    340..356     -  protein_bind   lac operator: The lac repressor binds to the lac operator to inhibit transcription in E. coli. This inhibition can be relieved by adding lactose or isopropyl-β-D-thiogalactopyranoside (IPTG). lac repressor encoded by lacI
    364..394     -  promoter       lac promoter: promoter for the E. coli lac operon
    409..430     -  protein_bind   CAP binding site: CAP binding activates transcription in the presence of cAMP. E. coli catabolite activator protein
    495..594     -  protein_bind   attL2: mutant version of attL; recombination site for the Gateway® LR reaction LR Clonase™
    612..630     -  promoter       T7 promoter: promoter for bacteriophage T7 RNA polymerase
    820..843     +  promoter       Pc promoter (fragment): intI1 (promoter lies within the coding sequence); class 1 integron promoter
   1019..1075    +  CDS            GmR (fragment): gentamycin acetyltransferase; aacC1; confers resistance to gentamycin
   1082..1873    +  CDS            SmR: aminoglycoside adenylyltransferase (Murphy, 1985); aadA; confers resistance to spectinomycin and streptomycin
   1966..2554    +  rep_origin     ori: high-copy-number ColE1/pMB1/pBR322/pUC origin of replication
   2737..2829    +  CDS            lacI (fragment): lac repressor; lacI; The lac repressor binds to the lac operator to inhibit transcription in E. coli. This inhibition can be relieved by adding lactose or isopropyl-β-D-thiogalactopyranoside (IPTG).
   2884..2911    -  terminator     rrnB T2 terminator: transcription terminator T2 from the E. coli rrnB gene
   3043..3086    +  terminator     rrnB T1 terminator: Escherichia coli rrnB; transcription terminator T1 from the E. coli rrnB gene
   3133..3169    -  CDS            lacZα (fragment): LacZα fragment of β-galactosidase; lacZ fragment
   3185..3268    +  protein_bind   attL1 (fragment): mutant version of attL; recombination site for the Gateway® LR reaction LR Clonase™
   3259..3279    +  protein_bind   attB5: mutant version of attB; core recombination site for the Gateway® BP reaction BP Clonase™
   3308..5305    +  promoter       Ubi promoter: maize polyubiquitin gene promoter
