[The description below was written by a language model from this plasmid's Addgene catalogue record and pLannotate feature annotations shown in this document.]
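Description:
pYPQ142-ZmUbi is an empty recipient plasmid of about 5.3 kb, built on the pYPQ142 backbone, that serves two roles in a plant CRISPR cloning workflow: it is a Golden Gate acceptor into which two guide RNA units are assembled, and it is a Gateway entry clone from which that assembly can be moved onward. It is propagated in E. coli on a high-copy ColE1/pUC-type origin and selected with spectinomycin through the aadA (SmR) aminoglycoside adenylyltransferase gene. Short fragments of a class 1 integron Pc promoter and of a gentamicin resistance gene sit just upstream of SmR and appear to be carry-over from the source of the marker cassette. rrnB T1 and T2 terminators lie upstream of the Gateway cassette, where they can insulate it from backbone transcription.

The functional region is flanked by Gateway recombination sites, annotated as a partial attL1 overlapping an attB5 core on one side and attL2 on the other, so its contents can be transferred by an LR reaction into a compatible destination vector; the record does not name one. Immediately inside the first site is the roughly 2 kb maize polyubiquitin (ZmUbi) promoter, a strong Pol II promoter widely used in monocots, which drives the assembled guide array. Between the promoter and attL2 is a lacZα stuffer with lac promoter, operator and CAP site plus pBluescript-derived MCS, T3 and T7 remnants. This presumably acts as the placeholder replaced during Golden Gate assembly, allowing blue/white screening, though the record does not identify the type IIS sites. No gRNA scaffold, nuclease gene or plant terminator is annotated. The associated work concerns multiplexed plant genome editing with Cas12a orthologs.
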