Addgene plasmid #138106: pYPQ142-ZmUbi
Purpose: (Empty Backbone) Golden Gate recipient and Gateway entry vector; assembly of 2 gRNAs driven by Zea mays Ubi promoter
Depositing lab: Yiping Qi. Depositing organization: University of Maryland, College Park. Publication: Expanding the scope of plant genome engineering with Cas12a orthologs and highly multiplexable editing systems. Zhang Y, Ren Q, Tang X, Liu S, Malzahn AA, Zhou J, Wang J, Yin D, Pan C, Yuan M, Huang L, Yang H, Zhao Y, Fang Q, Zheng X, Tian L, Cheng Y, Le Y, McCoy B, Franklin L, Selengut JD, Mount SM, Que Q, Zhang Y, Qi Y. Nat Commun. 2021 Mar 29;12(1):1944. doi: 10.1038/s41467-021-22330-w. PubMed 33782402.
Backbone
  Vector backbone: pYPQ142
  Vector type: Plant Expression, CRISPR
Growth in bacteria
  Bacterial resistance: Spectinomycin, 50 μg/mL
  Growth temperature: 37°C
  Growth strain: DH5alpha
  Copy number: High Copy
Gene/Insert
  Cloning method: Restriction Enzyme
Terms and licenses: Academic/Nonprofit Terms; Industry Terms: Not Available to Industry
How to cite: pYPQ142-ZmUbi was a gift from Yiping Qi (Addgene plasmid # 138106 ; http://n2t.net/addgene:138106 ; RRID:Addgene_138106)
